>Addgene plasmid #20790 | VHL-pGex2TK | addgene full sequence | sequence record 451455 | Addgene NGS Result
CTGCACGGTGCACCAATGCTTCTGGCGTCAGGCAGCCATCGGAAGCTGTGGTATGGCTGTGCAGGTCGTA
AATCACTGCATAATTCGTGTCGCTCAAGGCGCACTCCCGTTCTGGATAATGTTTTTTGCGCCGACATCAT
AACGGTTCTGGCAAATATTCTGAAATGAGCTGTTGACAATTAATCATCGGCTCGTATAATGTGTGGAATT
GTGAGCGGATAACAATTTCACACAGGAAACAGTATTCATGTCCCCTATACTAGGTTATTGGAAAATTAAG
GGCCTTGTGCAACCCACTCGACTTCTTTTGGAATATCTTGAAGAAAAATATGAAGAGCATTTGTATGAGC
GCGATGAAGGTGATAAATGGCGAAACAAAAAGTTTGAATTGGGTTTGGAGTTTCCCAATCTTCCTTATTA
TATTGATGGTGATGTTAAATTAACACAGTCTATGGCCATCATACGTTATATAGCTGACAAGCACAACATG
TTGGGTGGTTGTCCAAAAGAGCGTGCAGAGATTTCAATGCTTGAAGGAGCGGTTTTGGATATTAGATACG
GTGTTTCGAGAATTGCATATAGTAAAGACTTTGAAACTCTCAAAGTTGATTTTCTTAGCAAGCTACCTGA
AATGCTGAAAATGTTCGAAGATCGTTTATGTCATAAAACATATTTAAATGGTGATCATGTAACCCATCCT
GACTTCATGTTGTATGACGCTCTTGATGTTGTTTTATACATGGACCCAATGTGCCTGGATGCGTTCCCAA
AATTAGTTTGTTTTAAAAAACGTATTGAAGCTATCCCACAAATTGATAAGTACTTGAAATCCAGCAAGTA
TATAGCATGGCCTTTGCAGGGCTGGCAAGCCACGTTTGGTGGTGGCGACCATCCTCCAAAATCGGATCTG
GTTCCGCGTGGATCTCGTCGTGCATCTGTTGGATCCGCCACCATGCCCCGGAGGGCGGAGAACTGGGACG
AGGCCGAGGTAGGCGCGGAGGAGGCAGGCGTCGAAGAGTACGGCCCTGAAGAAGACGGCGGGGAGGAGTC
GGGCGCCGAGGAGTCCGGCCCGGAAGAGTCCGGCCCGGAGGAACTGGGCGCCGAGGAGGAGATGGAGGCC
GGGCGGCCGCGGCCC
[423 nt withheld, positions 1136-1558]
CAGGAGCGCATTGCACATCAACGGATGGGAGATTGAATTCATCGTGACTGACTGACGATCTGCCTCGCGC
GTTTCGGTGATGACGGTGAAAACCTCTGACACATGCAGCTCCCGGAGACGGTCACAGCTTGTCTGTAAGC
GGATGCCGGGAGCAGACAAGCCCGTCAGGGCGCGTCAGCGGGTGTTGGCGGGTGTCGGGGCGCAGCCATG
ACCCAGTCACGTAGCGATAGCGGAGTGTATAATTCTTGAAGACGAAAGGGCCTCGTGATACGCCTATTTT
TATAGGTTAATGTCATGATAATAATGGTTTCTTAGACGTCAGGTGGCACTTTTCGGGGAAATGTGCGCGG
AACCCCTATTTGTTTATTTTTCTAAATACATTCAAATATGTATCCGCTCATGAGACAATAACCCTGATAA
ATGCTTCAATAATATTGAAAAAGGAAGAGTATGAGTATTCAACATTTCCGTGTCGCCCTTATTCCCTTTT
TTGCGGCATTTTGCCTTCCTGTTTTTGCTCACCCAGAAACGCTGGTGAAAGTAAAAGATGCTGAAGATCA
GTTGGGTGCACGAGTGGGTTACATCGAACTGGATCTCAACAGCGGTAAGATCCTTGAGAGTTTTCGCCCC
GAAGAACGTTTTCCAATGATGAGCACTTTTAAAGTTCTGCTATGTGGCGCGGTATTATCCCGTGTTGACG
CCGGGCAAGAGCAACTCGGTCGCCGCATACACTATTCTCAGAATGACTTGGTTGAGTACTCACCAGTCAC
AGAAAAGCATCTTACGGATGGCATGACAGTAAGAGAATTATGCAGTGCTGCCATAACCATGAGTGATAAC
ACTGCGGCCAACTTACTTCTGACAACGATCGGAGGACCGAAGGAGCTAACCGCTTTTTTGCACAACATGG
GGGATCATGTAACTCGCCTTGATCGTTGGGAACCGGAGCTGAATGAAGCCATACCAAACGACGAGCGTGA
CACCACGATGCCTGCAGCAATGGCAACAACGTTGCGCAAACTATTAACTGGCGAACTACTTACTCTAGCT
TCCCGGCAACAATTAATAGACTGGATGGAGGCGGATAAAGTTGCAGGACCACTTCTGCGCTCGGCCCTTC
CGGCTGGCTGGTTTATTGCTGATAAATCTGGAGCCGGTGAGCGTGGGTCTCGCGGTATCATTGCAGCACT
GGGGCCAGATGGTAAGCCCTCCCGTATCGTAGTTATCTACACGACGGGGAGTCAGGCAACTATGGATGAA
CGAAATAGACAGATCGCTGAGATAGGTGCCTCACTGATTAAGCATTGGTAACTGTCAGACCAAGTTTACT
CATATATACTTTAGATTGATTTAAAACTTCATTTTTAATTTAAAAGGATCTAGGTGAAGATCCTTTTTGA
TAATCTCATGACCAAAATCCCTTAACGTGAGTTTTCGTTCCACTGAGCGTCAGACCCCGTAGAAAAGATC
AAAGGATCTTCTTGAGATCCTTTTTTTCTGCGCGTAATCTGCTGCTTGCAAACAAAAAAACCACCGCTAC
CAGCGGTGGTTTGTTTGCCGGATCAAGAGCTACCAACTCTTTTTCCGAAGGTAACTGGCTTCAGCAGAGC
GCAGATACCAAATACTGTCCTTCTAGTGTAGCCGTAGTTAGGCCACCACTTCAAGAACTCTGTAGCACCG
CCTACATACCTCGCTCTGCTAATCCTGTTACCAGTGGCTGCTGCCAGTGGCGATAAGTCGTGTCTTACCG
GGTTGGACTCAAGACGATAGTTACCGGATAAGGCGCAGCGGTCGGGCTGAACGGGGGGTTCGTGCACACA
GCCCAGCTTGGAGCGAACGACCTACACCGAACTGAGATACCTACAGCGTGAGCTATGAGAAAGCGCCACG
CTTCCCGAAGGGAGAAAGGCGGACAGGTATCCGGTAAGCGGCAGGGTCGGAACAGGAGAGCGCACGAGGG
AGCTTCCAGGGGGAAACGCCTGGTATCTTTATAGTCCTGTCGGGTTTCGCCACCTCTGACTTGAGCGTCG
ATTTTTGTGATGCTCGTCAGGGGGGCGGAGCCTATGGAAAAACGCCAGCAACGCGGCCTTTTTACGGTTC
CTGGCCTTTTGCTGGCCTTTTGCTCACATGTTCTTTCCTGCGTTATCCCCTGATTCTGTGGATAACCGTA
TTACCGCCTTTGAGTGAGCTGATACCGCTCGCCGCAGCCGAACGACCGAGCGCAGCGAGTCAGTGAGCGA
GGAAGCGGAAGAGCGCCTGATGCGGTATTTTCTCCTTACGCATCTGTGCGGTATTTCACACCGCATAAAT
TCCGACACCATCGAATGGCGCAAAACCTTTCGCGGTATGGCATGATAGCGCCCGGAAGAGAGTCAATTCA
GGGTGGTGAATGTGAAACCAGTAACGTTATACGATGTCGCAGAGTATGCCGGTGTCTCTTATCAGACCGT
TTCCCGCGTGGTGAACCAGGCCAGCCACGTTTCTGCGAAAACGCGGGAAAAAGTGGAAGCGGCGATGGCG
GAGCTGAATTACATTCCCAACCGCGTGGCACAACAACTGGCGGGCAAACAGTCGTTGCTGATTGGCGTTG
CCACCTCCAGTCTGGCCCTGCACGCGCCGTCGCAAATTGTCGCGGCGATTAAATCTCGCGCCGATCAACT
GGGTGCCAGCGTGGTGGTGTCGATGGTAGAACGAAGCGGCGTCGAAGCCTGTAAAGCGGCGGTGCACAAT
CTTCTCGCGCAACGCGTCAGTGGGCTGATCATTAACTATCCGCTGGATGACCAGGATGCCATTGCTGTGG
AAGCTGCCTGCACTAATGTTCCGGCGTTATTTCTTGATGTCTCTGACCAGACACCCATCAACAGTATTAT
TTTCTCCCATGAAGACGGTACGCGACTGGGCGTGGAGCATCTGGTCGCATTGGGTCACCAGCAAATCGCG
CTGTTAGCGGGCCCATTAAGTTCTGTCTCGGCGCGTCTGCGTCTGGCTGGCTGGCATAAATATCTCACTC
GCAATCAAATTCAGCCGATAGCGGAACGGGAAGGCGACTGGAGTGCCATGTCCGGTTTTCAACAAACCAT
GCAAATGCTGAATGAGGGCATCGTTCCCACTGCGATGCTGGTTGCCAACGATCAGATGGCGCTGGGCGCA
ATGCGCGCCATTACCGAGTCCGGGCTGCGCGTTGGTGCGGATATCTCGGTAGTGGGATACGACGATACCG
AAGACAGCTCATGTTATATCCCGCCGTTAACCACCATCAAACAGGATTTTCGCCTGCTGGGGCAAACCAG
CGTGGACCGCTTGCTGCAACTCTCTCAGGGCCAGGCGGTGAAGGGCAATCAGCTGTTGCCCGTCTCACTG
GTGAAAAGAAAAACCACCCTGGCGCCCAATACGCAAACCGCCTCTCCCCGCGCGTTGGCCGATTCATTAA
TGCAGCTGGCACGACAGGTTTCCCGACTGGAAAGCGGGCAGTGAGCGCAACGCAATTAATGTAAGTTAGC
TCACTCATTAGGCACCCCAGGCTTTACACTTTATGCTTCCGGCTCGTATGTTGTGTGGAATTGTGAGCGG
ATAACAATTTCACACAGGAAACAGCTATGACCATGATTACGGATTCACTGGCCGTCGTTTTACAACGTCG
TGACTGGGAAAACCCTGGCGTTACCCAACTTAATCGCCTTGCAGCACATCCCCCTTTCGCCAGCTGGCGT
AATAGCGAAGAGGCCCGCACCGATCGCCCTTCCCAACAGTTGCGCAGCCTGAATGGCGAATGGCGCTTTG
CCTGGTTTCCGGCACCAGAAGCGGTGCCGGAAAGCTGGCTGGAGTGCGATCTTCCTGAGGCCGATACTGT
CGTCGTCCCCTCAAACTGGCAGATGCACGGTTACGATGCGCCCATCTACACCAACGTGACCTATCCCATT
ACGGTCAATCCGCCGTTTGTTCCCACGGAGAATCCGACGGGTTGTTACTCGCTCACATTTAATGTTGATG
AAAGCTGGCTACAGGAAGGCCAGACGCGAATTATTTTTGATGGCGTTGGAATTAGCTTATCGA
Features (pLannotate 1.2.2; 17 found; start..end, strand, type, name):
    173..201     +  promoter       tac promoter: strong E. coli promoter; hybrid between the trp and lac UV5 promoters
    209..225     +  protein_bind   lac operator: The lac repressor binds to the lac operator to inhibit transcription in E. coli. This inhibition can be relieved by adding lactose or isopropyl-β-D-thiogalactopyranoside (IPTG). lac repressor encoded by lacI
    248..901     +  CDS            GST26_SCHJA: Experimental evidence at protein level: Swiss-Prot protein existence level 1. GST isoenzymes appear to play a central role in the parasite detoxification system. Other functions are also suspected including a role in increasing the solubility of haematin in the parasite gut. From Schistosoma japonicum (Blood fluke).
    953..1591    +  CDS            VHL (sequence partly withheld): VHL_HUMAN - Experimental evidence at protein level: Swiss-Prot protein existence level 1. Involved in the ubiquitination and subsequent proteasomal degradation via the von Hippel-Lindau ubiquitination complex. Seems to act as a target recruitment subunit in the E3 ubiquitin ligase complex and recruits hydroxylated hypoxia-inducible factor (HIF) under normoxic conditions. Involved in transcriptional repression through interaction with HIF1A, HIF1AN and histone deacetylases. Ubiquitinates, in an oxygen-responsive manner, ADRB2. From Homo sapiens (Human).
   1618..1657    +  CDS            rop (fragment): Rop protein, which maintains plasmids at low copy number; rop
   1759..1799    +  misc_feature   bom (fragment): basis of mobility region from pBR322
   1904..2008    +  promoter       AmpR promoter: bla
   2009..2869    +  CDS            AmpR: β-lactamase; bla; confers resistance to ampicillin, carbenicillin, and related antibiotics
   3040..3628    +  rep_origin     ori: high-copy-number ColE1/pMB1/pBR322/pUC origin of replication
   3814..3865    -  misc_feature   bom (fragment): basis of mobility region from pBR322
   3872..3949    +  promoter       lacI promoter: lacI
   3950..5032    +  CDS            lacI: lac repressor; lacI; The lac repressor binds to the lac operator to inhibit transcription in E. coli. This inhibition can be relieved by adding lactose or isopropyl-β-D-thiogalactopyranoside (IPTG).
   5045..5066    +  protein_bind   CAP binding site: CAP binding activates transcription in the presence of cAMP. E. coli catabolite activator protein
   5081..5111    +  promoter       lac promoter: promoter for the E. coli lac operon
   5119..5135    +  protein_bind   lac operator: The lac repressor binds to the lac operator to inhibit transcription in E. coli. This inhibition can be relieved by adding lactose or isopropyl-β-D-thiogalactopyranoside (IPTG). lac repressor encoded by lacI
   5155..5328    +  CDS            lacZα: LacZα fragment of β-galactosidase; lacZ fragment
   5592..97      -  CDS            yciV (fragment) (across the origin): RNAAM_ECOLI - Also known as trpH From Escherichia coli (strain K12).
