>Addgene plasmid #20790 | VHL-pGex2TK | analyzer sequence | sequence record 9678
ACGTTATCGACTGCACGGTGCACCAATGCTTCTGGCGTCAGGCAGCCATCGGAAGCTGTGGTATGGCTGT
GCAGGTCGTAAATCACTGCATAATTCGTGTCGCTCAAGGCGCACTCCCGTTCTGGATAATGTTTTTTGCG
CCGACATCATAACGGTTCTGGCAAATATTCTGAAATGAGCTGTTGACAATTAATCATCGGCTCGTATAAT
GTGTGGAATTGTGAGCGGATAACAATTTCACACAGGAAACAGTATTCATGTCCCCTATACTAGGTTATTG
GAAAATTAAGGGCCTTGTGCAACCCACTCGACTTCTTTTGGAATATCTTGAAGAAAAATATGAAGAGCAT
TTGTATGAGCGCGATGAAGGTGATAAATGGCGAAACAAAAAGTTTGAATTGGGTTTGGAGTTTCCCAATC
TTCCTTATTATATTGATGGTGATGTTAAATTAACACAGTCTATGGCCATCATACGTTATATAGCTGACAA
GCACAACATGTTGGGTGGTTGTCCAAAAGAGCGTGCAGAGATTTCAATGCTTGAAGGAGCGGTTTTGGAT
ATTAGATACGGTGTTTCGAGAATTGCATATAGTAAAGACTTTGAAACTCTCAAAGTTGATTTTCTTAGCA
AGCTACCTGAAATGCTGAAAATGTTCGAAGATCGTTTATGTCATAAAACATATTTAAATGGTGATCATGT
AACCCATCCTGACTTCATGTTGTATGACGCTCTTGATGTTGTTTTATACATGGACCCAATGTGCCTGGAT
GCGTTCCCAAAATTAGTTTGTTTTAAAAAACGTATTGAAGCTATCCCACAAATTGATAAGTACTTGAAAT
CCAGCAAGTATATAGCATGGCCTTTGCAGGGCTGGCAAGCCACGTTTGGTGGTGGCGACCATCCTCCAAA
ATCGGATCTGGTTCCGCGTGGATCTCGTCGTGCATCTGTTGGATCCGCCACCATGCCCCGGAGGGCGGAG
AACTGGGACGAGGCCGAGGTAGGCGCGGAGGAGGCAGGCGTCGAAGAGTACGGCCCTGAAGAAGACGGCG
GGGAGGAGTCGGGCGCCGAGGAGTCCGGCCCGGAAGAGTCCGGCCCGGAGGAACTGGGCGCCGAGGAGGA
GATGGAGGCCGGGCGGCCGCGGCCC
[423 nt withheld, positions 1146-1568]
CAGGAGCGCATTGCACATCAACGGATGGGAGATTGAATTCATCGTGACTGACTGACGATCTGCCTCGCGC
GTTTCGGTGATGACGGTGAAAACCTCTGACACATGCAGCTCCCGGAGACGGTCACAGCTTGTCTGTAAGC
GGATGCCGGGAGCAGACAAGCCCGTCAGGGCGCGTCAGCGGGTGTTGGCGGGTGTCGGGGCGCAGCCATG
ACCCAGTCACGTAGCGATAGCGGAGTGTATAATTCTTGAAGACGAAAGGGCCTCGTGATACGCCTATTTT
TATAGGTTAATGTCATGATAATAATGGTTTCTTAGACGTCAGGTGGCACTTTTCGGGGAAATGTGCGCGG
AACCCCTATTTGTTTATTTTTCTAAATACATTCAAATATGTATCCGCTCATGAGACAATAACCCTGATAA
ATGCTTCAATAATATTGAAAAAGGAAGAGTATGAGTATTCAACATTTCCGTGTCGCCCTTATTCCCTTTT
TTGCGGCATTTTGCCTTCCTGTTTTTGCTCACCCAGAAACGCTGGTGAAAGTAAAAGATGCTGAAGATCA
GTTGGGTGCACGAGTGGGTTACATCGAACTGGATCTCAACAGCGGTAAGATCCTTGAGAGTTTTCGCCCC
GAAGAACGTTTTCCAATGATGAGCACTTTTAAAGTTCTGCTATGTGGCGCGGTATTATCCCGTGTTGACG
CCGGGCAAGAGCAACTCGGTCGCCGCATACACTATTCTCAGAATGACTTGGTTGAGTACTCACCAGTCAC
AGAAAAGCATCTTACGGATGGCATGACAGTAAGAGAATTATGCAGTGCTGCCATAACCATGAGTGATAAC
ACTGCGGCCAACTTACTTCTGACAACGATCGGAGGACCGAAGGAGCTAACCGCTTTTTTGCACAACATGG
GGGATCATGTAACTCGCCTTGATCGTTGGGAACCGGAGCTGAATGAAGCCATACCAAACGACGAGCGTGA
CACCACGATGCCTGCAGCAATGGCAACAACGTTGCGCAAACTATTAACTGGCGAACTACTTACTCTAGCT
TCCCGGCAACAATTAATAGACTGGATGGAGGCGGATAAAGTTGCAGGACCACTTCTGCGCTCGGCCCTTC
CGGCTGGCTGGTTTATTGCTGATAAATCTGGAGCCGGTGAGCGTGGGTCTCGCGGTATCATTGCAGCACT
GGGGCCAGATGGTAAGCCCTCCCGTATCGTAGTTATCTACACGACGGGGAGTCAGGCAACTATGGATGAA
CGAAATAGACAGATCGCTGAGATAGGTGCCTCACTGATTAAGCATTGGTAACTGTCAGACCAAGTTTACT
CATATATACTTTAGATTGATTTAAAACTTCATTTTTAATTTAAAAGGATCTAGGTGAAGATCCTTTTTGA
TAATCTCATGACCAAAATCCCTTAACGTGAGTTTTCGTTCCACTGAGCGTCAGACCCCGTAGAAAAGATC
AAAGGATCTTCTTGAGATCCTTTTTTTCTGCGCGTAATCTGCTGCTTGCAAACAAAAAAACCACCGCTAC
CAGCGGTGGTTTGTTTGCCGGATCAAGAGCTACCAACTCTTTTTCCGAAGGTAACTGGCTTCAGCAGAGC
GCAGATACCAAATACTGTCCTTCTAGTGTAGCCGTAGTTAGGCCACCACTTCAAGAACTCTGTAGCACCG
CCTACATACCTCGCTCTGCTAATCCTGTTACCAGTGGCTGCTGCCAGTGGCGATAAGTCGTGTCTTACCG
GGTTGGACTCAAGACGATAGTTACCGGATAAGGCGCAGCGGTCGGGCTGAACGGGGGGTTCGTGCACACA
GCCCAGCTTGGAGCGAACGACCTACACCGAACTGAGATACCTACAGCGTGAGCTATGAGAAAGCGCCACG
CTTCCCGAAGGGAGAAAGGCGGACAGGTATCCGGTAAGCGGCAGGGTCGGAACAGGAGAGCGCACGAGGG
AGCTTCCAGGGGGAAACGCCTGGTATCTTTATAGTCCTGTCGGGTTTCGCCACCTCTGACTTGAGCGTCG
ATTTTTGTGATGCTCGTCAGGGGGGCGGAGCCTATGGAAAAACGCCAGCAACGCGGCCTTTTTACGGTTC
CTGGCCTTTTGCTGGCCTTTTGCTCACATGTTCTTTCCTGCGTTATCCCCTGATTCTGTGGATAACCGTA
TTACCGCCTTTGAGTGAGCTGATACCGCTCGCCGCAGCCGAACGACCGAGCGCAGCGAGTCAGTGAGCGA
GGAAGCGGAAGAGCGCCTGATGCGGTATTTTCTCCTTACGCATCTGTGCGGTATTTCACACCGCATAAAT
TCCGACACCATCGAATGGTGCAAAACCTTTCGCGGTATGGCATGATAGCGCCCGGAAGAGAGTCAATTCA
GGGTGGTGAATGTGAAACCAGTAACGTTATACGATGTCGCAGAGTATGCCGGTGTCTCTTATCAGACCGT
TTCCCGCGTGGTGAACCAGGCCAGCCACGTTTCTGCGAAAACGCGGGAAAAAGTGGAAGCGGCGATGGCG
GAGCTGAATTACATTCCCAACCGCGTGGCACAACAACTGGCGGGCAAACAGTCGTTGCTGATTGGCGTTG
CCACCTCCAGTCTGGCCCTGCACGCGCCGTCGCAAATTGTCGCGGCGATTAAATCTCGCGCCGATCAACT
GGGTGCCAGCGTGGTGGTGTCGATGGTAGAACGAAGCGGCGTCGAAGCCTGTAAAGCGGCGGTGCACAAT
CTTCTCGCGCAACGCGTCAGTGGGCTGATCATTAACTATCCGCTGGATGACCAGGATGCCATTGCTGTGG
AAGCTGCCTGCACTAATGTTCCGGCGTTATTTCTTGATGTCTCTGACCAGACACCCATCAACAGTATTAT
TTTCTCCCATGAAGACGGTACGCGACTGGGCGTGGAGCATCTGGTCGCATTGGGTCACCAGCAAATCGCG
CTGTTAGCGGGCCCATTAAGTTCTGTCTCGGCGCGTCTGCGTCTGGCTGGCTGGCATAAATATCTCACTC
GCAATCAAATTCAGCCGATAGCGGAACGGGAAGGCGACTGGAGTGCCATGTCCGGTTTTCAACAAACCAT
GCAAATGCTGAATGAGGGCATCGTTCCCACTGCGATGCTGGTTGCCAACGATCAGATGGCGCTGGGCGCA
ATGCGCGCCATTACCGAGTCCGGGCTGCGCGTTGGTGCGGATATCTCGGTAGTGGGATACGACGATACCG
AAGACAGCTCATGTTATATCCCGCCGTTAACCACCATCAAACAGGATTTTCGCCTGCTGGGGCAAACCAG
CGTGGACCGCTTGCTGCAACTCTCTCAGGGCCAGGCGGTGAAGGGCAATCAGCTGTTGCCCGTCTCACTG
GTGAAAAGAAAAACCACCCTGGCGCCCAATACGCAAACCGCCTCTCCCCGCGCGTTGGCCGATTCATTAA
TGCAGCTGGCACGACAGGTTTCCCGACTGGAAAGCGGGCAGTGAGCGCAACGCAATTAATGTGAGTTAGC
TCACTCATTAGGCACCCCAGGCTTTACACTTTATGCTTCCGGCTCGTATGTTGTGTGGAATTGTGAGCGG
ATAACAATTTCACACAGGAAACAGCTATGACCATGATTACGGATTCACTGGCCGTCGTTTTACAACGTCG
TGACTGGGAAAACCCTGGCGTTACCCAACTTAATCGCCTTGCAGCACATCCCCCTTTCGCCAGCTGGCGT
AATAGCGAAGAGGCCCGCACCGATCGCCCTTCCCAACAGTTGCGCAGCCTGAATGGCGAATGGCGCTTTG
CCTGGTTTCCGGCACCAGAAGCGGTGCCGGAAAGCTGGCTGGAGTGCGATCTTCCTGAGGCCGATACTGT
CGTCGTCCCCTCAAACTGGCAGATGCACGGTTACGATGCGCCCATCTACACCAACGTAACCTATCCCATT
ACGGTCAATCCGCCGTTTGTTCCCACGGAGAATCCGACGGGTTGTTACTCGCTCACATTTAATGTTGATG
AAAGCTGGCTACAGGAAGGCCAGACGCGAATTATTTTTGATGGCGTTGGAATT
Features (pLannotate 1.2.2; 17 found; start..end, strand, type, name):
      6..107     -  CDS            yciV (fragment): RNAAM_ECOLI - Also known as trpH From Escherichia coli (strain K12).
    183..211     +  promoter       tac promoter: strong E. coli promoter; hybrid between the trp and lac UV5 promoters
    219..235     +  protein_bind   lac operator: The lac repressor binds to the lac operator to inhibit transcription in E. coli. This inhibition can be relieved by adding lactose or isopropyl-β-D-thiogalactopyranoside (IPTG). lac repressor encoded by lacI
    258..911     +  CDS            GST26_SCHJA: Experimental evidence at protein level: Swiss-Prot protein existence level 1. GST isoenzymes appear to play a central role in the parasite detoxification system. Other functions are also suspected including a role in increasing the solubility of haematin in the parasite gut. From Schistosoma japonicum (Blood fluke).
    963..1601    +  CDS            VHL (sequence partly withheld): VHL_HUMAN - Experimental evidence at protein level: Swiss-Prot protein existence level 1. Involved in the ubiquitination and subsequent proteasomal degradation via the von Hippel-Lindau ubiquitination complex. Seems to act as a target recruitment subunit in the E3 ubiquitin ligase complex and recruits hydroxylated hypoxia-inducible factor (HIF) under normoxic conditions. Involved in transcriptional repression through interaction with HIF1A, HIF1AN and histone deacetylases. Ubiquitinates, in an oxygen-responsive manner, ADRB2. From Homo sapiens (Human).
   1628..1667    +  CDS            rop (fragment): Rop protein, which maintains plasmids at low copy number; rop
   1769..1809    +  misc_feature   bom (fragment): basis of mobility region from pBR322
   1914..2018    +  promoter       AmpR promoter: bla
   2019..2879    +  CDS            AmpR: β-lactamase; bla; confers resistance to ampicillin, carbenicillin, and related antibiotics
   3050..3638    +  rep_origin     ori: high-copy-number ColE1/pMB1/pBR322/pUC origin of replication
   3824..3875    -  misc_feature   bom (fragment): basis of mobility region from pBR322
   3882..3959    +  promoter       lacIq promoter: lacI (mutant); In the lacIq allele, a single base change in the promoter boosts expression of the lacI gene about 10-fold.
   3960..5042    +  CDS            lacI: lac repressor; lacI; The lac repressor binds to the lac operator to inhibit transcription in E. coli. This inhibition can be relieved by adding lactose or isopropyl-β-D-thiogalactopyranoside (IPTG).
   5055..5076    +  protein_bind   CAP binding site: CAP binding activates transcription in the presence of cAMP. E. coli catabolite activator protein
   5091..5121    +  promoter       lac promoter: promoter for the E. coli lac operon
   5129..5145    +  protein_bind   lac operator: The lac repressor binds to the lac operator to inhibit transcription in E. coli. This inhibition can be relieved by adding lactose or isopropyl-β-D-thiogalactopyranoside (IPTG). lac repressor encoded by lacI
   5165..5338    +  CDS            lacZα: LacZα fragment of β-galactosidase; lacZ fragment
