[The description below was written by a language model from this plasmid's Addgene catalogue record and pLannotate feature annotations shown in this document.]
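Description:
VHL-pGex2TK is a bacterial expression plasmid that produces the human von Hippel-Lindau tumour suppressor protein as an N-terminal glutathione S-transferase (GST) fusion in E. coli. It is built on the pGEX-2TK backbone from Pharmacia, with the wild-type VHL cDNA (about 650 bp, no mutations) inserted between BamHI and EcoRI sites that both remain intact. The full construct is about 5.6 kb. It replicates from a ColE1/pMB1-type origin, is recorded as high copy, and is selected with ampicillin through the β-lactamase gene and its native promoter. Short remnants of rop and the pBR322 bom region are annotated, along with a small E. coli yciV/trpH fragment upstream of the promoter, all of which are backbone carry-over rather than functional payload.

Expression is driven by the strong hybrid tac promoter followed by a lac operator. The Schistosoma japonicum GST coding sequence lies immediately downstream, and the VHL open reading frame follows after a short linker region whose contents are not annotated in the feature tables. The plasmid carries its own lacI repressor gene, so transcription stays repressed until IPTG is added. One of the two sequence annotations calls the lacI promoter wild type and the other calls it the stronger lacIq variant; otherwise the two tables describe the same layout, offset by ten bases. A lac promoter/operator and lacZα fragment downstream of lacI are also backbone remnants.

The GST moiety allows affinity capture of the fusion on glutathione resin, making the plasmid suitable for purifying recombinant pVHL and for pull-down assays of binding partners. The record suggests a cloning strain for propagation and a BL21-type strain for expression.
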