Addgene plasmid #20790: VHL-pGex2TK
Depositing lab: William Kaelin. Depositing organization: Dana-Farber Cancer Institute. Publication: Tumour suppression by the human von Hippel-Lindau gene product. Iliopoulos O, Kibel A, Gray S, Kaelin WG. Nat Med. 1995 Aug . 1(8):822-6. 10.1038/nm0895-822 PubMed 7585187.
Backbone
  Vector backbone: pGex2TK
  Backbone manufacturer: Pharmacia
  Backbone size w/o insert (bp): 4959
  Vector type: Bacterial Expression
Growth in bacteria
  Bacterial resistance: Ampicillin, 100 μg/mL
  Growth temperature: 37°C
  Growth strain: DH5alpha
  Growth instructions: - DH5alpha for propagation - BL21 or similar for expression
  Copy number: High Copy
Gene/Insert
  Gene/Insert name: VHL
  Species: H. sapiens (human)
  Insert size (bp): 652
  Mutation: VHL wt cDNA, no mutations
  GenBank ID: NM_000551
  Entrez Gene: VHL (a.k.a. HRCA1, RCA1, VHL1, pVHL)
  Tag / fusion protein: GST (N terminal on backbone)
  Cloning method: Restriction Enzyme; 5′ cloning site BamH I (not destroyed); 3′ cloning site EcoR I (not destroyed)
  Sequencing primers: 5′ pGex-5'; 3′ pGex-3'
Terms and licenses: Academic/Nonprofit Terms; Industry Terms: Not Available to Industry
How to cite: VHL-pGex2TK was a gift from William Kaelin (Addgene plasmid # 20790 ; http://n2t.net/addgene:20790 ; RRID:Addgene_20790)
