>Addgene plasmid #20790 | VHL-pGex2TK | addgene partial sequence | sequence record 26532 | 20790 with pGEX-5
GANCTGGTTCCGCGTGGATCTCGTCGTGCATCTGTTGGATCCGCCACCATGCCCCGGAGGGCGGAGAACT
GGGACGAGGCCGAGGTAGGCGCGGAGGAGGCAGGCGTCGAAGAGTACGGCCCTGAAGAAGACGGCGGGGA
GGAGTCGGGCGCCGAGGAGTCCGGCCCGGAAGAGTCCGGCCCGGAGGAACTGGGCGCCGAGGAGGAGATG
GAGGCCGGGCGGCCGCGGCCC
[397 nt withheld, positions 232-628]
NNNNNNNNNNNNNNNNNNNNNNNNGNNACAGGANCGCATTGCACATNNNCGGATGGNAGANTGAATTCAT
CNNGACTGACTGACNANCTGCCNTNNNNNNNNNNNNNNNATGACGGTGAAAACCTCTGACACANNNAGCT
CCCGGAN
